Addgene plasmid #208312: ABE-RA5.0
Purpose: Expresses ABE-RA5.0 in mammalian cells
Depositing lab: Weixin Tang. Depositing organization: University of Chicago. Publication: An adenine base editor variant expands context compatibility. Xiao YL, Wu Y, Tang W. Nat Biotechnol. 2024 Jan 2. doi: 10.1038/s41587-023-01994-3. PubMed 38168987.
Backbone
  Vector backbone: pCMV with a BR322 origin
  Backbone size w/o insert (bp): 3402
  Vector type: Mammalian Expression
Growth in bacteria
  Bacterial resistance: Ampicillin, 100 μg/mL
  Growth temperature: 37°C
  Growth strain: DH5alpha
  Copy number: High Copy
Gene/Insert
  Gene/Insert name: TadA-RA5.0-SpCas9 D10A
  Species: E. coli
  Insert size (bp): 4818
  Mutation: W23R, H36L, R47K, P48A, R51L, I76F, V82S, A106V, D108G, K110R, T111H, D119N, H123Y, M1216I, N127K, S146C, D147R, R152P, Q154R, E155V, I156F
  Cloning method: Restriction Enzyme; 5′ cloning site Unknown (unknown if destroyed); 3′ cloning site Unknown (unknown if destroyed)
Terms and licenses: Academic/Nonprofit Terms; Industry Terms: Not Available to Industry
How to cite: ABE-RA5.0 was a gift from Weixin Tang (Addgene plasmid # 208312 ; http://n2t.net/addgene:208312 ; RRID:Addgene_208312)
