[The description below was written by a language model from this plasmid's Addgene catalogue record and pLannotate feature annotations shown in this document.]
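Description:
ABE-RA5.0 is a mammalian expression plasmid of about 8.2 kb, built on a pCMV backbone, that encodes an adenine base editor. It is propagated in E. coli through a high-copy ColE1/pBR322-type origin and selected with ampicillin via the β-lactamase gene and its native promoter. The remaining bacterial elements annotated in the backbone (lac promoter and operator, CAP site, short lacI, bom, MCS and SV40 promoter fragments) appear to be cloning-vector remnants with no stated role in the design.

The payload is a single open reading frame driven by the human CMV immediate-early enhancer and promoter and terminated by the bovine growth hormone polyadenylation signal. A T7 promoter lies just upstream of the coding region, which could in principle allow in vitro transcription. The fusion consists of an engineered E. coli TadA deaminase domain (TadA-RA5.0) at the N-terminus, followed after a gap consistent with a linker by Streptococcus pyogenes Cas9. TadA naturally deaminates adenosine in tRNA. The catalogue lists some twenty substitutions in this variant, one of which is recorded at a position that looks like a typographical error. The automated annotation labels the Cas9 portion as a dCas9 fragment, but the catalogue specifies SpCas9 D10A, the nickase form generally used in base editors. No guide RNA cassette is annotated, so a guide would have to be supplied separately. Nuclear localisation signals are also not annotated.

The plasmid is used to express the editor in mammalian cells for A•T-to-G•C conversion at targeted sites. The associated publication describes an adenine base editor variant with expanded sequence-context compatibility.
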