Features (pLannotate 1.2.2; 16 found; start..end, strand, type, name):
   3353..3577    +  polyA_signal   bGH poly(A) signal: bovine growth hormone polyadenylation signal
   3581..3602    +  promoter       SV40 promoter (fragment): SV40 enhancer and early promoter
   3607..3623    +  misc_feature   MCS (fragment): pBluescript multiple cloning site
   3672..3688    -  protein_bind   lac operator: The lac repressor binds to the lac operator to inhibit transcription in E. coli. This inhibition can be relieved by adding lactose or isopropyl-β-D-thiogalactopyranoside (IPTG). lac repressor encoded by lacI
   3696..3726    -  promoter       lac promoter: promoter for the E. coli lac operon
   3741..3762    -  protein_bind   CAP binding site: CAP binding activates transcription in the presence of cAMP. E. coli catabolite activator protein
   3775..3867    -  CDS            lacI (fragment): lac repressor; lacI; The lac repressor binds to the lac operator to inhibit transcription in E. coli. This inhibition can be relieved by adding lactose or isopropyl-β-D-thiogalactopyranoside (IPTG).
   4050..4638    -  rep_origin     ori: high-copy-number ColE1/pMB1/pBR322/pUC origin of replication
   4809..5669    -  CDS            AmpR: β-lactamase; bla; confers resistance to ampicillin, carbenicillin, and related antibiotics
   5670..5774    -  promoter       AmpR promoter: bla
   5845..5889    -  misc_feature   bom (fragment): basis of mobility region from pBR322
   6044..6423    +  enhancer       CMV enhancer: human cytomegalovirus immediate early enhancer
   6424..6627    +  promoter       CMV promoter: human cytomegalovirus (CMV) immediate early promoter
   6669..6687    +  promoter       T7 promoter: promoter for bacteriophage T7 RNA polymerase
   6758..7240    +  CDS            tadA: TADA_ECOLI - Also known as yfhC. Experimental evidence at protein level: Swiss-Prot protein existence level 1. Catalyzes the deamination of adenosine to inosine at the wobble position 34 of tRNA(Arg2). Essential for cell viability. From Escherichia coli (strain K12).
   7355..3236    +  CDS            dCas9 (fragment) (across the origin): catalytically dead mutant of the Cas9 endonuclease from the Streptococcus pyogenes Type II CRISPR/Cas system RNA-guided DNA-binding protein that lacks endonuclease activity due to the D10A mutation in the RuvC catalytic domain and the N863A mutation in the HNH catalytic domain
>Addgene plasmid #208312 | ABE-RA5.0 | addgene full sequence | sequence record 410380 | Addgene NGS Result
TCTGGCCGCCAAGAACCTGTCCGACGCCATCCTGCTGAGCGACATCCTGAGAGTGAACACCGAGATCACC
AAGGCCCCCCTGAGCGCCTCTATGATCAAGAGATACGACGAGCACCACCAGGACCTGACCCTGCTGAAAG
CTCTCGTGCGGCAGCAGCTGCCTGAGAAGTACAAAGAGATTTTCTTCGACCAGAGCAAGAACGGCTACGC
CGGCTACATTGACGGCGGAGCCAGCCAGGAAGAGTTCTACAAGTTCATCAAGCCCATCCTGGAAAAGATG
GACGGCACCGAGGAACTGCTCGTGAAGCTGAACAGAGAGGACCTGCTGCGGAAGCAGCGGACCTTCGACA
ACGGCAGCATCCCCCACCAGATCCACCTGGGAGAGCTGCACGCCATTCTGCGGCGGCAGGAAGATTTTTA
CCCATTCCTGAAGGACAACCGGGAAAAGATCGAGAAGATCCTGACCTTCCGCATCCCCTACTACGTGGGC
CCTCTGGCCAGGGGAAACAGCAGATTCGCCTGGATGACCAGAAAGAGCGAGGAAACCATCACCCCCTGGA
ACTTCGAGGAAGTGGTGGACAAGGGCGCTTCCGCCCAGAGCTTCATCGAGCGGATGACCAACTTCGATAA
GAACCTGCCCAACGAGAAGGTGCTGCCCAAGCACAGCCTGCTGTACGAGTACTTCACCGTGTATAACGAG
CTGACCAAAGTGAAATACGTGACCGAGGGAATGAGAAAGCCCGCCTTCCTGAGCGGCGAGCAGAAAAAGG
CCATCGTGGACCTGCTGTTCAAGACCAACCGGAAAGTGACCGTGAAGCAGCTGAAAGAGGACTACTTCAA
GAAAATCGAGTGCTTCGACTCCGTGGAAATCTCCGGCGTGGAAGATCGGTTCAACGCCTCCCTGGGCACA
TACCACGATCTGCTGAAAATTATCAAGGACAAGGACTTCCTGGACAATGAGGAAAACGAGGACATTCTGG
AAGATATCGTGCTGACCCTGACACTGTTTGAGGACAGAGAGATGATCGAGGAACGGCTGAAAACCTATGC
CCACCTGTTCGACGACAAAGTGATGAAGCAGCTGAAGCGGCGGAGATACACCGGCTGGGGCAGGCTGAGC
CGGAAGCTGATCAACGGCATCCGGGACAAGCAGTCCGGCAAGACAATCCTGGATTTCCTGAAGTCCGACG
GCTTCGCCAACAGAAACTTCATGCAGCTGATCCACGACGACAGCCTGACCTTTAAAGAGGACATCCAGAA
AGCCCAGGTGTCCGGCCAGGGCGATAGCCTGCACGAGCACATTGCCAATCTGGCCGGCAGCCCCGCCATT
AAGAAGGGCATCCTGCAGACAGTGAAGGTGGTGGACGAGCTCGTGAAAGTGATGGGCCGGCACAAGCCCG
AGAACATCGTGATCGAAATGGCCAGAGAGAACCAGACCACCCAGAAGGGACAGAAGAACAGCCGCGAGAG
AATGAAGCGGATCGAAGAGGGCATCAAAGAGCTGGGCAGCCAGATCCTGAAAGAACACCCCGTGGAAAAC
ACCCAGCTGCAGAACGAGAAGCTGTACCTGTACTACCTGCAGAATGGGCGGGATATGTACGTGGACCAGG
AACTGGACATCAACCGGCTGTCCGACTACGATGTGGACCATATCGTGCCTCAGAGCTTTCTGAAGGACGA
CTCCATCGACAACAAGGTGCTGACCAGAAGCGACAAGAACCGGGGCAAGAGCGACAACGTGCCCTCCGAA
GAGGTCGTGAAGAAGATGAAGAACTACTGGCGGCAGCTGCTGAACGCCAAGCTGATTACCCAGAGAAAGT
TCGACAATCTGACCAAGGCCGAGAGAGGCGGCCTGAGCGAACTGGATAAGGCCGGCTTCATCAAGAGACA
GCTGGTGGAAACCCGGCAGATCACAAAGCACGTGGCACAGATCCTGGACTCCCGGATGAACACTAAGTAC
GACGAGAATGACAAGCTGATCCGGGAAGTGAAAGTGATCACCCTGAAGTCCAAGCTGGTGTCCGATTTCC
GGAAGGATTTCCAGTTTTACAAAGTGCGCGAGATCAACAACTACCACCACGCCCACGACGCCTACCTGAA
CGCCGTCGTGGGAACCGCCCTGATCAAAAAGTACCCTAAGCTGGAAAGCGAGTTCGTGTACGGCGACTAC
AAGGTGTACGACGTGCGGAAGATGATCGCCAAGAGCGAGCAGGAAATCGGCAAGGCTACCGCCAAGTACT
TCTTCTACAGCAACATCATGAACTTTTTCAAGACCGAGATTACCCTGGCCAACGGCGAGATCCGGAAGCG
GCCTCTGATCGAGACAAACGGCGAAACCGGGGAGATCGTGTGGGATAAGGGCCGGGATTTTGCCACCGTG
CGGAAAGTGCTGAGCATGCCCCAAGTGAATATCGTGAAAAAGACCGAGGTGCAGACAGGCGGCTTCAGCA
AAGAGTCTATCCTGCCCAAGAGGAACAGCGATAAGCTGATCGCCAGAAAGAAGGACTGGGACCCTAAGAA
GTACGGCGGCTTCGACAGCCCCACCGTGGCCTATTCTGTGCTGGTGGTGGCCAAAGTGGAAAAGGGCAAG
TCCAAGAAACTGAAGAGTGTGAAAGAGCTGCTGGGGATCACCATCATGGAAAGAAGCAGCTTCGAGAAGA
ATCCCATCGACTTTCTGGAAGCCAAGGGCTACAAAGAAGTGAAAAAGGACCTGATCATCAAGCTGCCTAA
GTACTCCCTGTTCGAGCTGGAAAACGGCCGGAAGAGAATGCTGGCCTCTGCCGGCGAACTGCAGAAGGGA
AACGAACTGGCCCTGCCCTCCAAATATGTGAACTTCCTGTACCTGGCCAGCCACTATGAGAAGCTGAAGG
GCTCCCCCGAGGATAATGAGCAGAAACAGCTGTTTGTGGAACAGCACAAGCACTACCTGGACGAGATCAT
CGAGCAGATCAGCGAGTTCTCCAAGAGAGTGATCCTGGCCGACGCTAATCTGGACAAAGTGCTGTCCGCC
TACAACAAGCACCGGGATAAGCCCATCAGAGAGCAGGCCGAGAATATCATCCACCTGTTTACCCTGACCA
ATCTGGGAGCCCCTGCCGCCTTCAAGTACTTTGACACCACCATCGACCGGAAGAGGTACACCAGCACCAA
AGAGGTGCTGGACGCCACCCTGATCCACCAGAGCATCACCGGCCTGTACGAGACACGGATCGACCTGTCT
CAGCTGGGAGGTGACTCTGGCGGCTCAAAAAGAACCGCCGACGGCAGCGAATTCGAGCCCAAGAAGAAGA
GGAAAGTCTAACCGGTCATCATCACCATCACCATTGAGTTTAAACCCGCTGATCAGCCTCGACTGTGCCT
TCTAGTTGCCAGCCATCTGTTGTTTGCCCCTCCCCCGTGCCTTCCTTGACCCTGGAAGGTGCCACTCCCA
CTGTCCTTTCCTAATAAAATGAGGAAATTGCATCGCATTGTCTGAGTAGGTGTCATTCTATTCTGGGGGG
TGGGGTGGGGCAGGACAGCAAGGGGGAGGATTGGGAAGACAATAGCAGGCATGCTGGGGATGCGGTGGGC
TCTATGGCTTCTGAGGCGGAAAGAACCAGCTGGGGCTCGATACCGTCGACCTCTAGCTAGAGCTTGGCGT
AATCATGGTCATAGCTGTTTCCTGTGTGAAATTGTTATCCGCTCACAATTCCACACAACATACGAGCCGG
AAGCATAAAGTGTAAAGCCTAGGGTGCCTAATGAGTGAGCTAACTCACATTAATTGCGTTGCGCTCACTG
CCCGCTTTCCAGTCGGGAAACCTGTCGTGCCAGCTGCATTAATGAATCGGCCAACGCGCGGGGAGAGGCG
GTTTGCGTATTGGGCGCTCTTCCGCTTCCTCGCTCACTGACTCGCTGCGCTCGGTCGTTCGGCTGCGGCG
AGCGGTATCAGCTCACTCAAAGGCGGTAATACGGTTATCCACAGAATCAGGGGATAACGCAGGAAAGAAC
ATGTGAGCAAAAGGCCAGCAAAAGGCCAGGAACCGTAAAAAGGCCGCGTTGCTGGCGTTTTTCCATAGGC
TCCGCCCCCCTGACGAGCATCACAAAAATCGACGCTCAAGTCAGAGGTGGCGAAACCCGACAGGACTATA
AAGATACCAGGCGTTTCCCCCTGGAAGCTCCCTCGTGCGCTCTCCTGTTCCGACCCTGCCGCTTACCGGA
TACCTGTCCGCCTTTCTCCCTTCGGGAAGCGTGGCGCTTTCTCATAGCTCACGCTGTAGGTATCTCAGTT
CGGTGTAGGTCGTTCGCTCCAAGCTGGGCTGTGTGCACGAACCCCCCGTTCAGCCCGACCGCTGCGCCTT
ATCCGGTAACTATCGTCTTGAGTCCAACCCGGTAAGACACGACTTATCGCCACTGGCAGCAGCCACTGGT
AACAGGATTAGCAGAGCGAGGTATGTAGGCGGTGCTACAGAGTTCTTGAAGTGGTGGCCTAACTACGGCT
ACACTAGAAGAACAGTATTTGGTATCTGCGCTCTGCTGAAGCCAGTTACCTTCGGAAAAAGAGTTGGTAG
CTCTTGATCCGGCAAACAAACCACCGCTGGTAGCGGTGGTTTTTTTGTTTGCAAGCAGCAGATTACGCGC
AGAAAAAAAGGATCTCAAGAAGATCCTTTGATCTTTTCTACGGGGTCTGACACTCAGTGGAACGAAAACT
CACGTTAAGGGATTTTGGTCATGAGATTATCAAAAAGGATCTTCACCTAGATCCTTTTAAATTAAAAATG
AAGTTTTAAATCAATCTAAAGTATATATGAGTAAACTTGGTCTGACAGTTACCAATGCTTAATCAGTGAG
GCACCTATCTCAGCGATCTGTCTATTTCGTTCATCCATAGTTGCCTGACTCCCCGTCGTGTAGATAACTA
CGATACGGGAGGGCTTACCATCTGGCCCCAGTGCTGCAATGATACCGCGGCTACCACGCTCACCGGCTCC
AGATTTATCAGCAATAAACCAGCCAGCCGGAAGGGCCGAGCGCAGAAGTGGTCCTGCAACTTTATCCGCC
TCCATCCAGTCTATTAATTGTTGCCGGGAAGCTAGAGTAAGTAGTTCGCCAGTTAATAGTTTGCGCAACG
TTGTTGCCATTGCTACAGGCATCGTGGTGTCACGCTCGTCGTTTGGTATGGCTTCATTCAGCTCCGGTTC
CCAACGATCAAGGCGAGTTACATGATCCCCCATGTTGTGCAAAAAAGCGGTTAGCTCCTTCGGTCCTCCG
ATCGTTGTCAGAAGTAAGTTGGCCGCAGTGTTATCACTCATGGTTATGGCAGCACTGCATAATTCTCTTA
CTGTCATGCCATCCGTAAGATGCTTTTCTGTGACTGGTGAGTACTCAACCAAGTCATTCTGAGAATAGTG
TATGCGGCGACCGAGTTGCTCTTGCCCGGCGTCAATACGGGATAATACCGCGCCACATAGCAGAACTTTA
AAAGTGCTCATCATTGGAAAACGTTCTTCGGGGCGAAAACTCTCAAGGATCTTACCGCTGTTGAGATCCA
GTTCGATGTAACCCACTCGTGCACCCAACTGATCTTCAGCATCTTTTACTTTCACCAGCGTTTCTGGGTG
AGCAAAAACAGGAAGGCAAAATGCCGCAAAAAAGGGAATAAGGGCGACACGGAAATGTTGAATACTCATA
CTCTTCCTTTTTCAATATTATTGAAGCATTTATCAGGGTTATTGTCTCATGAGCGGATACATATTTGAAT
GTATTTAGAAAAATAAACAAATAGGGGTTCCGCGCACATTTCCCCGAAAAGTGCCACCTGACGTCGACGG
ATCGGGAGATCGATCTCCCGATCCCCTAGGGTCGACTCTCAGTACAATCTGCTCTGATGCCGCATAGTTA
AGCCAGTATCTGCTCCCTGCTTGTGTGTTGGAGGTCGCTGAGTAGTGCGCGAGCAAAATTTAAGCTACAA
CAAGGCAAGGCTTGACCGACAATTGCATGAAGAATCTGCTTAGGGTTAGGCGTTTTGCGCTGCTTCGCGA
TGTACGGGCCAGATATACGCGTTGACATTGATTATTGACTAGTTATTAATAGTAATCAATTACGGGGTCA
TTAGTTCATAGCCCATATATGGAGTTCCGCGTTACATAACTTACGGTAAATGGCCCGCCTGGCTGACCGC
CCAACGACCCCCGCCCATTGACGTCAATAATGACGTATGTTCCCATAGTAACGCCAATAGGGACTTTCCA
TTGACGTCAATGGGTGGAGTATTTACGGTAAACTGCCCACTTGGCAGTACATCAAGTGTATCATATGCCA
AGTACGCCCCCTATTGACGTCAATGACGGTAAATGGCCCGCCTGGCATTATGCCCAGTACATGACCTTAT
GGGACTTTCCTACTTGGCAGTACATCTACGTATTAGTCATCGCTATTACCATGGTGATGCGGTTTTGGCA
GTACATCAATGGGCGTGGATAGCGGTTTGACTCACGGGGATTTCCAAGTCTCCACCCCATTGACGTCAAT
GGGAGTTTGTTTTGGCACCAAAATCAACGGGACTTTCCAAAATGTCGTAACAACTCCGCCCCATTGACGC
AAATGGGCGGTAGGCGTGTACGGTGGGAGGTCTATATAAGCAGAGCTGGTTTAGTGAACCGTCAGATCCG
CTAGAGATCCGCGGCCGCTAATACGACTCACTATAGGGAGAGCCGCCACCATGAAACGGACAGCCGACGG
AAGCGAGTTCGAGTCACCAAAGAAGAAGCGGAAAGTCATGTCTGAAGTCGAGTTTAGCCACGAGTATTGG
ATGAGGCACGCACTGACCCTGGCAAAGCGAGCACGGGATGAAAGAGAAGTCCCCGTGGGCGCCGTGCTGG
TGCTCAACAATAGAGTGATCGGAGAGGGATGGAACAAGGCAATCGGCCTCCACGACCCTACCGCACACGC
AGAGATCATGGCACTGAGGCAGGGAGGCCTGGTCATGCAGAATTACCGCCTGTTCGATGCCACCCTGTAT
TCGACACTCGAGCCATGCGTGATGTGCGCAGGAGCAATGATCCACAGCAGGATCGGAAGAGTGGTGTTCG
GAGTGCGGGGCGCCAGGCACGGCGCAGCAGGCTCCCTGATGAATGTGCTGCACTACCCCGGCATAAAACA
CCGGGTGGAGATCACAGAGGGAATCCTGGCAGACGAGTGCGCCGCCCTGCTGTGCCGTTTCTTTAGAATG
CCGAGACGGGTGTTCAAGGCCCAGAAGAAGGCACAGAGCTCCACCGACTCTGGAGGATCTAGCGGAGGAT
CCTCTGGCAGCGAGACACCAGGAACAAGCGAGTCAGCAACACCAGAGAGCAGTGGCGGCAGCAGCGGCGG
CAGCGACAAGAAGTACAGCATCGGCCTGGCCATCGGCACCAACTCTGTGGGCTGGGCCGTGATCACCGAC
GAGTACAAGGTGCCCAGCAAGAAATTCAAGGTGCTGGGCAACACCGACCGGCACAGCATCAAGAAGAACC
TGATCGGAGCCCTGCTGTTCGACAGCGGCGAAACAGCCGAGGCCACCCGGCTGAAGAGAACCGCCAGAAG
AAGATACACCAGACGGAAGAACCGGATCTGCTATCTGCAAGAGATCTTCAGCAACGAGATGGCCAAGGTG
GACGACAGCTTCTTCCACAGACTGGAAGAGTCCTTCCTGGTGGAAGAGGATAAGAAGCACGAGCGGCACC
CCATCTTCGGCAACATCGTGGACGAGGTGGCCTACCACGAGAAGTACCCCACCATCTACCACCTGAGAAA
GAAACTGGTGGACAGCACCGACAAGGCCGACCTGCGGCTGATCTATCTGGCCCTGGCCCACATGATCAAG
TTCCGGGGCCACTTCCTGATCGAGGGCGACCTGAACCCCGACAACAGCGACGTGGACAAGCTGTTCATCC
AGCTGGTGCAGACCTACAACCAGCTGTTCGAGGAAAACCCCATCAACGCCAGCGGCGTGGACGCCAAGGC
CATCCTGTCTGCCAGACTGAGCAAGAGCAGACGGCTGGAAAATCTGATCGCCCAGCTGCCCGGCGAAAAG
AAGAATGGCCTGTTCGGAAACCTGATTGCCCTGAGCCTGGGCCTGACCCCCAACTTCAAGAGCAACTTCG
ACCTGGCCGAGGATGCCAAACTGCAGCTGAGCAAGGACACCTACGACGACGACCTGGACAACCTGCTGGC
CCAGATCGGCGACCAGTACGCCGACCTGTT
